Addgene plasmid #84357: AAV-FLEX-CAG-CyRFP1
Purpose: Expresses CyRFP1 fluorescent protein in an AAV backbone, FLEX version (Cre dependent)
Depositing lab: Ryohei Yasuda. Depositing organization: Max Planck Florida Institute. Publication: Simultaneous dual-color fluorescence lifetime imaging with novel red-shifted fluorescent proteins. Laviv T, Kim BB, Chu J, Lam AJ, Lin MZ, Yasuda R. Nat Methods. 2016 Oct 31. doi: 10.1038/nmeth.4046. PubMed 27798609.
Backbone
  Vector backbone: pAAV-CAG-FLEX
  Backbone size w/o insert (bp): 5000
  Total vector size (bp): 5700
  Vector type: Mammalian Expression, AAV
Growth in bacteria
  Bacterial resistance: Ampicillin, 100 μg/mL
  Growth temperature: 30°C
  Growth strain: NEB Stable
  Growth instructions: Preferable to grow at 30 deg, prone for recombination
  Copy number: High Copy
Gene/Insert
  Gene/Insert name: CyRFP1
  Species: Synthetic
  Insert size (bp): 700
  Mutation: Double FLEXed
  Promoter: CAG
  Cloning method: Restriction Enzyme; 5′ cloning site NheI (Inverted 5') (not destroyed); 3′ cloning site AscI (Inverted 3') (not destroyed)
  Sequencing primers: 5′ gcaacgtgctggttattgtg; 3′ GATAAGCTTGATATCGAATTC
Terms and licenses: Academic/Nonprofit Terms; Industry Terms: Not Available to Industry
How to cite: AAV-FLEX-CAG-CyRFP1 was a gift from Ryohei Yasuda (Addgene plasmid # 84357 ; http://n2t.net/addgene:84357 ; RRID:Addgene_84357)
