[The description below was written by a language model from this plasmid's Addgene catalogue record and pLannotate feature annotations shown in this document.]
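Description:
AAV-FLEX-CAG-CyRFP1 is an adeno-associated virus transfer plasmid for Cre-dependent mammalian expression of the fluorescent protein CyRFP1, built on the pAAV-CAG-FLEX backbone (about 5.7 kb in total). In bacteria it is maintained through a high-copy ColE1/pUC-type origin and selected with ampicillin via the β-lactamase gene. An f1 phage origin is also present. The record notes that the plasmid is prone to recombination, as is common for ITR-containing constructs. Short lacZα, lacI and SV40 large T fragments in the annotation appear to be backbone remnants rather than functional parts.

The expression cassette lies between two AAV2 inverted terminal repeats, one annotated as a fragment, which allow the intervening DNA to be packaged into recombinant AAV particles. Transcription is driven by the CAG promoter, seen here as a CMV enhancer fragment, the chicken β-actin promoter and partial chimeric intron sequences. Downstream, the roughly 700 bp synthetic CyRFP1 coding sequence, derived from an Entacmaea quadricolor protein, sits in antisense orientation relative to the promoter. It is flanked on each side by a lox2272/loxP pair, with the two pairs in opposing orientation. In this double-floxed inverted (FLEX) arrangement, no functional protein is made without Cre. Cre inverts the cassette through one pair of compatible sites, then excises a site between the other pair, which locks the coding sequence in the sense orientation. A WPRE follows to enhance transcript stability and expression, and an SV40 polyadenylation signal is annotated after it, on the opposite strand.

The construct is intended for restricting CyRFP1 labelling to Cre-expressing cells, by viral delivery or transfection. The associated publication concerns red-shifted fluorescent proteins for simultaneous dual-colour fluorescence lifetime imaging.
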