Features (pLannotate 1.2.2; 24 found; start..end, strand, type, name):
    182..770     -  rep_origin     ori: high-copy-number ColE1/pMB1/pBR322/pUC origin of replication
    941..1801    -  CDS            AmpR: β-lactamase; bla; confers resistance to ampicillin, carbenicillin, and related antibiotics
   1802..1906    -  promoter       AmpR promoter: bla
   1959..2387    -  rep_origin     f1 ori (sequence partly withheld): f1 bacteriophage origin of replication; arrow indicates direction of (+) strand synthesis
   2392..2461    -  CDS            lacZα (fragment): LacZα fragment of β-galactosidase; lacZ fragment
   2456..2588    -  repeat_region  AAV2 ITR (fragment): inverted terminal repeat of adeno-associated virus serotype 2 inverted
   2649..2897    +  enhancer       CMV enhancer (fragment): human cytomegalovirus immediate early enhancer
   2899..3176    +  promoter       chicken β-actin promoter: No description available
   3177..3313    +  intron         hybrid intron (fragment): hybrid between chicken β-actin (CBA) and minute virus of mice (MMV) introns (Gray et al., 2011)
   3402..3487    +  intron         chimeric intron (fragment): chimera between introns from chicken β-actin and rabbit β-globin
   3546..3564    +  misc_feature   MCS (fragment): pUC18/19 multiple cloning site
   3571..3604    +  protein_bind   lox2272: Cre-mediated recombination occurs in the 8-bp core sequence (GGATACTT). lox2272 sites are compatible with each other, but incompatible with loxP or loxN sites (Lee and Saito, 1988). Cre recombinase
   3605..3654    -  intron         β-globin intron (fragment): internally truncated intron from human β-globin
   3655..3688    +  protein_bind   loxP: Cre-mediated recombination occurs in the 8-bp core sequence (GCATACAT). Cre recombinase
   3706..4407    -  CDS            CyRFP1: CyRFP1 is a yellow fluorescent protein published in 2016, derived from Entacmaea quadricolor. It is reported to be a very rapidly-maturing dimer.
   4427..4460    -  protein_bind   lox2272: Cre-mediated recombination occurs in the 8-bp core sequence (GGATACTT). lox2272 sites are compatible with each other, but incompatible with loxP or loxN sites (Lee and Saito, 1988). Cre recombinase
   4461..4510    -  intron         β-globin intron (fragment): internally truncated intron from human β-globin
   4511..4544    -  protein_bind   loxP: Cre-mediated recombination occurs in the 8-bp core sequence (GCATACAT). Cre recombinase
   4545..4569    +  misc_feature   MCS (fragment): pBluescript multiple cloning site
   4569..5157    +  misc_feature   WPRE: woodchuck hepatitis virus posttranscriptional regulatory element
   5200..5321    -  polyA_signal   SV40 poly(A) signal: SV40 polyadenylation signal
   5344..5412    -  CDS            large T antigen (fragment): large T antigen from SV40 (simian virus 40)
   5483..5616    +  repeat_region  AAV2 ITR: inverted terminal repeat of adeno-associated virus serotype 2 inverted
   5610..5666    -  CDS            lacI (fragment): lac repressor; lacI; The lac repressor binds to the lac operator to inhibit transcription in E. coli. This inhibition can be relieved by adding lactose or isopropyl-β-D-thiogalactopyranoside (IPTG).
>Addgene plasmid #84357 | AAV-FLEX-CAG-CyRFP1 | depositor full sequence | sequence record 165620 | AAV-FLEX-CAG-CyRFP1 sequence 5667 bps
CTTCCGCTTCCTCGCTCACTGACTCGCTGCGCTCGGTCGTTCGGCTGCGGCGAGCGGTATCAGCTCACTC
AAAGGCGGTAATACGGTTATCCACAGAATCAGGGGATAACGCAGGAAAGAACATGTGAGCAAAAGGCCAG
CAAAAGGCCAGGAACCGTAAAAAGGCCGCGTTGCTGGCGTTTTTCCATAGGCTCCGCCCCCCTGACGAGC
ATCACAAAAATCGACGCTCAAGTCAGAGGTGGCGAAACCCGACAGGACTATAAAGATACCAGGCGTTTCC
CCCTGGAAGCTCCCTCGTGCGCTCTCCTGTTCCGACCCTGCCGCTTACCGGATACCTGTCCGCCTTTCTC
CCTTCGGGAAGCGTGGCGCTTTCTCATAGCTCACGCTGTAGGTATCTCAGTTCGGTGTAGGTCGTTCGCT
CCAAGCTGGGCTGTGTGCACGAACCCCCCGTTCAGCCCGACCGCTGCGCCTTATCCGGTAACTATCGTCT
TGAGTCCAACCCGGTAAGACACGACTTATCGCCACTGGCAGCAGCCACTGGTAACAGGATTAGCAGAGCG
AGGTATGTAGGCGGTGCTACAGAGTTCTTGAAGTGGTGGCCTAACTACGGCTACACTAGAAGAACAGTAT
TTGGTATCTGCGCTCTGCTGAAGCCAGTTACCTTCGGAAAAAGAGTTGGTAGCTCTTGATCCGGCAAACA
AACCACCGCTGGTAGCGGTGGTTTTTTTGTTTGCAAGCAGCAGATTACGCGCAGAAAAAAAGGATCTCAA
GAAGATCCTTTGATCTTTTCTACGGGGTCTGACGCTCAGTGGAACGAAAACTCACGTTAAGGGATTTTGG
TCATGAGATTATCAAAAAGGATCTTCACCTAGATCCTTTTAAATTAAAAATGAAGTTTTAAATCAATCTA
AAGTATATATGAGTAAACTTGGTCTGACAGTTACCAATGCTTAATCAGTGAGGCACCTATCTCAGCGATC
TGTCTATTTCGTTCATCCATAGTTGCCTGACTCCCCGTCGTGTAGATAACTACGATACGGGAGGGCTTAC
CATCTGGCCCCAGTGCTGCAATGATACCGCGAGACCCACGCTCACCGGCTCCAGATTTATCAGCAATAAA
CCAGCCAGCCGGAAGGGCCGAGCGCAGAAGTGGTCCTGCAACTTTATCCGCCTCCATCCAGTCTATTAAT
TGTTGCCGGGAAGCTAGAGTAAGTAGTTCGCCAGTTAATAGTTTGCGCAACGTTGTTGCCATTGCTACAG
GCATCGTGGTGTCACGCTCGTCGTTTGGTATGGCTTCATTCAGCTCCGGTTCCCAACGATCAAGGCGAGT
TACATGATCCCCCATGTTGTGCAAAAAAGCGGTTAGCTCCTTCGGTCCTCCGATCGTTGTCAGAAGTAAG
TTGGCCGCAGTGTTATCACTCATGGTTATGGCAGCACTGCATAATTCTCTTACTGTCATGCCATCCGTAA
GATGCTTTTCTGTGACTGGTGAGTACTCAACCAAGTCATTCTGAGAATAGTGTATGCGGCGACCGAGTTG
CTCTTGCCCGGCGTCAATACGGGATAATACCGCGCCACATAGCAGAACTTTAAAAGTGCTCATCATTGGA
AAACGTTCTTCGGGGCGAAAACTCTCAAGGATCTTACCGCTGTTGAGATCCAGTTCGATGTAACCCACTC
GTGCACCCAACTGATCTTCAGCATCTTTTACTTTCACCAGCGTTTCTGGGTGAGCAAAAACAGGAAGGCA
AAATGCCGCAAAAAAGGGAATAAGGGCGACACGGAAATGTTGAATACTCATACTCTTCCTTTTTCAATAT
TATTGAAGCATTTATCAGGGTTATTGTCTCATGAGCGGATACATATTTGAATGTATTTAGAAAAATAAAC
AAATAGGGGTTCCGCGCACATTTCCCCGAAAAGTGCCACCTAAATTGTAAGCGTTAATATTTTGTTAAAA
TTCGCGTTAAATTTTTGTTAAATCAGCTCATTTTTTAACCAATAGGCCGAAATCGGCAAAATCCCTTATA
AATCAAAAGAATAGACCGAGATAGGGT
[37 nt withheld, positions 2058-2094]
AAAGAACGTGGACTCCAACGTCAAAGG
[49 nt withheld, positions 2122-2170]
T
[91 nt withheld, positions 2172-2262]
G
[124 nt withheld, positions 2264-2387]
CCCATTCGCCATTCAGGCTGCGCAACTGTTGGGAAGGGCGATCGGTGCGGGCCTCTTCGCTATTACGCCA
GCTGCGCGCTCGCTCGCTCACTGAGGCCGCCCGGGCAAAGCCCGGGCGTCGGGCGACCTTTGGTCGCCCG
GCCTCAGTGAGCGAGCGAGCGCGCAGAGAGGGAGTGGCCAACTCCATCACTAGGGGTTCCTTGTAGTTAA
TGATTAACCCGCCATGCTACTTATCTACGTAGCCATGCTCTAGGAAGAGTACCATTGACGTCAATAATGA
CGTATGTTCCCATAGTAACGCCAATAGGGACTTTCCATTGACGTCAATGGGTGGAGTATTTACGGTAAAC
TGCCCACTTGGCAGTACATCAAGTGTATCATATGCCAAGTACGCCCCCTATTGACGTCAATGACGGTAAA
TGGCCCGCCTGGCATTATGCCCAGTACATGACCTTATGGGACTTTCCTACTTGGCAGTACATCTACGTAT
TAGTCATCGCTATTACCATGGTCGAGGTGAGCCCCACGTTCTGCTTCACTCTCCCCATCTCCCCCCCCTC
CCCACCCCCAATTTTGTATTTATTTATTTTTTAATTATTTTGTGCAGCGATGGGGGCGGGGGGGGGGGGG
GGGCGCGCGCCAGGCGGGGCGGGGCGGGGCGAGGGGCGGGGCGGGGCGAGGCGGAGAGGTGCGGCGGCAG
CCAATCAGAGCGGCGCGCTCCGAAAGTTTCCTTTTATGGCGAGGCGGCGGCGGCGGCGGCCCTATAAAAA
GCGAAGCGCGCGGCGGGCGGGAGTCGCTGCGACGCTGCCTTCGCCCCGTGCCCCGCTCCGCCGCCGCCTC
GCGCCGCCCGCCCCGGCTCTGACTGACCGCGTTACTCCCACAGGTGAGCGGGCGGGACGGCCCTTCTCCT
CCGGGCTGTAATTAGCGCTTGGTTTAATGACGGCTTGTTTCTTTTCTGTGGCTGCGTGAAAGCCTTGAGG
GGCTCCGGGAGGGCCCTTTGTGCGGGGGGAGCGGCTCGGGGCTGTCCGCGGGGGGACGGCTGCCTTCGGG
GGGGACGGGGCAGGGCGGGGTTCGGCTTCTGGCGTGTGACCGGCGGCTCTCTCCTGGGCAACGTGCTGGT
TATTGTGCTGTCTCATCATTTTGGCAAAGAATTGGATCGGGATCCTCTAGAGTCGACTCCGGAATAACTT
CGTATAGGATACTTTATACGAAGTTATGCAGAATGGTAGCTGGATTGTAGCTGCTATTAGCAATATGAAA
CCTCTTAATAACTTCGTATAGCATACATTATACGAAGTTATGGCGCGCCATAATATCACTTGTACAGCTC
GTCCATGCCTCCGCCCAGGTTGGAGTATCTGGCCACAGCGTGCTCGTACTGCTCGACGTAGGTCTCGTTG
TCGGCCTCCTTGATTCTTTCCAGTCTGCGGTCCACGTAGTGGACGCCGGGCATCTTCACGGGTTTCTTGG
ACTTGTATGTGGTCTTGAAGTTGACGTGCAGGTGGCCCCCGCCCACGAGCTTCAGGGCCTTGTCGCATCT
GCCTTCCAGGCCGCCGTCAGCGGGGTACATGGTCTCGGTGCTGGGCTCCCAGCCCAGTGTTTTCTTCTGC
ATCACGGGGCCGTTGGCTGGGAAGTTCACCCCTCTGAGCTTGACGTTGTAGATGAGCTCGCCGTCCTGGA
GGCTGGTGTCCTGGGTGGCGGTCAGCACGCCCCCGTCTTCGAACACCATGACTCTCTCCCATGTGAAGCC
CTCAGGGAAGGACTGCTTAAAATAATCGGGGAGGTCGGCGGGGTACTTGATGAACACCTTGCTCCCGTAC
ATAAACATGGTGGCCAGGATGTCGAATGCGAACGGCAGGGGGCCTCCCTCCACCACCTTGATCCTGTTGG
TCTGCTTGCCCTCGTAGGGCTTGCCCTCCCCTTCGTGGGTGCACTTGAACTGGTGGCCGTTCACGCTGCC
TTCCAGGTACAGCTTGCTTCTCATGTTCTCCTTGATCAGCTCCTCGCCCTTGCTCACCATGGTGGCGACC
GAAGCTAGCATAACTTCGTATAAAGTATCCTATACGAAGTTATTTGCCTTAACCCAGAAATTATCACTGT
TATTCTTTAGAATGGTGCAAAGAATAACTTCGTATAATGTATGCTATACGAAGTTATGAATTCGATATCA
AGCTTATCGATAATCAACCTCTGGATTACAAAATTTGTGAAAGATTGACTGGTATTCTTAACTATGTTGC
TCCTTTTACGCTATGTGGATACGCTGCTTTAATGCCTTTGTATCATGCTATTGCTTCCCGTATGGCTTTC
ATTTTCTCCTCCTTGTATAAATCCTGGTTGCTGTCTCTTTATGAGGAGTTGTGGCCCGTTGTCAGGCAAC
GTGGCGTGGTGTGCACTGTGTTTGCTGACGCAACCCCCACTGGTTGGGGCATTGCCACCACCTGTCAGCT
CCTTTCCGGGACTTTCGCTTTCCCCCTCCCTATTGCCACGGCGGAACTCATCGCCGCCTGCCTTGCCCGC
TGCTGGACAGGGGCTCGGCTGTTGGGCACTGACAATTCCGTGGTGTTGTCGGGGAAATCATCGTCCTTTC
CTTGGCTGCTCGCCTGTGTTGCCACCTGGATTCTGCGCGGGACGTCCTTCTGCTACGTCCCTTCGGCCCT
CAATCCAGCGGACCTTCCTTCCCGCGGCCTGCTGCCGGCTCTGCGGCCTCTTCCGCGTCTTCGCCTTCGC
CCTCAGACGAGTCGGATCTCCCTTTGGGCCGCCTCCCCGCATCGATACCGTCGACCCGGGCGGCCGCTTC
GAGCAGACATGATAAGATACATTGATGAGTTTGGACAAACCACAACTAGAATGCAGTGAAAAAAATGCTT
TATTTGTGAAATTTGTGATGCTATTGCTTTATTTGTAACCATTATAAGCTGCAATAAACAAGTTAACAAC
AACAATTGCATTCATTTTATGTTTCAGGTTCAGGGGGAGATGTGGGAGGTTTTTTAAAGCAAGTAAAACC
TCTACAAATGTGGTAAAATCGATAAGGATCTTCCTAGAGCATGGCTACGTAGATAAGTAGCATGGCGGGT
TAATCATTAACTACAAGGAACCCCTAGTGATGGAGTTGGCCACTCCCTCTCTGCGCGCTCGCTCGCTCAC
TGAGGCCGGGCGACCAAAGGTCGCCCGACGCCCGGGCTTTGCCCGGGCGGCCTCAGTGAGCGAGCGAGCG
CGCAGCTGCATTAATGAATCGGCCAACGCGCGGGGAGAGGCGGTTTGCGTATTGGGCGCT
