>Addgene plasmid #84357 | AAV-FLEX-CAG-CyRFP1 | addgene partial sequence | sequence record 165614 | pCAG-F 5'-GCAACGTGCTGGTTATTGTG-3'
CCTCTAGAGTCGACTCCGGAATAACTTCGTATAGGATACTTTATACGAAGTTATGCAGAATGGTAGCTGG
ATTGTAGCTGCTATTAGCAATATGAAACCTCTTAATAACTTCGTATAGCATACATTATACGAAGTTATGG
CGCGCCATAATATCACTTGTACAGCTCGTCCATGCCTCCGCCCAGGTTGGAGTATCTGGCCACAGCGTGC
TCGTACTGCTCGACGTAGGTCTCGTTGTCGGCCTCCTTGATTCTTTCCAGTCTGCGGTCCACGTAGTGGA
CGCCGGGCATCTTCACGGGTTTCTTGGACTTGTATGTGGTCTTGAAGTTGACGTGCAGGTGGCCCCCGCC
CACGAGCTTCAGGGCCTTGTCGCATCTGCCTTCCAGGCCGCCGTCAGCGGGGTACATGGTCTCGGTGCTG
GGCTCCCAGCCCAGTGTTTTCTTCTGCATCACGGGGCCGT
