>Addgene plasmid #84357 | AAV-FLEX-CAG-CyRFP1 | addgene partial sequence | sequence record 165616 | WPRE-R 5'-CATAGCGTAAAAGGAGCAACA-3'
ATTTTGTAATCCAGAGGTTGATTATCGATAAGCTTGATATCGAATTCATAACTTCGTATAGCATACATTA
TACGAAGTTATTCTTTGCACCATTCTAAAGAATAACAGTGATAATTTCTGGGTTAAGGCAAATAACTTCG
TATAGGATACTTTATACGAAGTTATGCTAGCTTCGGTCGCCACCATGGTGAGCAAGGGCGAGGAGCTGAT
CAAGGAGAACATGAGAAGCAAGCTGTACCTGGAAGGCAGCGTGAACGGCCACCAGTTCAAGTGCACCCAC
GAAGGGGAGGGCAAGCCCTACGAGGGCAAGCAGACCAACAGGATCAAGGTGGTGGAGGGAGGCCCCCTGC
CGTTCGCATTCGACATCCTGGCCACCATGTTTATGTACGGGAGCAAGGTGTTCATCAAGTACCCCGCCGA
CCTCCCCGATTATTTTAAGCAGTCCTTCCCTGAGGGCTTCACATGGGAGAGAGTCATGGTGTTCGAAGAC
GGGGGCGTGCTGACCGCCACCCAGGACACCAGCCTCCAGGACGGCGAGCTCATCTACAACGTCAAGCTCA
GAGGGGTGAACTTCCCAGCCAACGGCCCCGTGATGCAGAAGAAAACACTGGGCTGGGAGCCCAGCACCGA
GACCATGTACCCCGCTGACGGCGGCCTGGAAGGCAGATGCGACAAGGCCCTGAAGCTCGTGGGCGGGGGC
CACCTGCACG
